>Addgene plasmid #76839 | PRKAR1B gRNA (BRDN0001144765) | addgene full sequence | sequence record 186606 | Addgene Assembled Sequence
CCCGGGTGCAAAGATGGATAAAGTTTTAAACAGAGAGGAATCTTTGCAGCTAATGGACCTTCTAGGTCTT
GAAAGGAGTGGGAATTGGCTCCGGTGCCCGTCAGTGGGCAGAGCGCACATCGCCCACAGTCCCCGAGAAG
TTGGGGGGAGGGGTCGGCAATTGATCCGGTGCCTAGAGAAGGTGGCGCGGGGTAAACTGGGAAAGTGATG
TCGTGTACTGGCTCCGCCTTTTTCCCGAGGGTGGGGGAGAACCGTATATAAGTGCAGTAGTCGCCGTGAA
CGTTCTTTTTCGCAACGGGTTTGCCGCCAGAACACAGGTAAGTGCCGTGTGTGGTTCCCGCGGGCCTGGC
CTCTTTACGGGTTATGGCCCTTGCGTGCCTTGAATTACTTCCACCTGGCTGCAGTACGTGATTCTTGATC
CCGAGCTTCGGGTTGGAAGTGGGTGGGAGAGTTCGAGGCCTTGCGCTTAAGGAGCCCCTTCGCCTCGTGC
TTGAGTTGAGGCCTGGCCTGGGCGCTGGGGCCGCCGCGTGCGAATCTGGTGGCACCTTCGCGCCTGTCTC
GCTGCTTTCGATAAGTCTCTAGCCATTTAAAATTTTTGATGACCTGCTGCGACGCTTTTTTTCTGGCAAG
ATAGTCTTGTAAATGCGGGCCAAGATCTGCACACTGGTATTTCGGTTTTTGGGGCCGCGGGCGGCGACGG
GGCCCGTGCGTCCCAGCGCACATGTTCGGCGAGGCGGGGCCTGCGAGCGCGGCCACCGAGAATCGGACGG
GGGTAGTCTCAAGCTGGCCGGCCTGCTCTGGTGCCTGGCCTCGCGCCGCCGTGTATCGCCCCGCCCTGGG
CGGCAAGGCTGGCCCGGTCGGCACCAGTTGCGTGAGCGGAAAGATGGCCGCTTCCCGGCCCTGCTGCAGG
GAGCTCAAAATGGAGGACGCGGCGCTCGGGAGAGCGGGCGGGTGAGTCACCCACACAAAGGAAAAGGGCC
TTTCCGTCCTCAGCCGTCGCTTCATGTGACTCCACGGAGTACCGGGCGCCGTCCAGGCACCTCGATTAGT
TCTCGAGCTTTTGGAGTACGTCGTCTTTAGGTTGGGGGGAGGGGTTTTATGCGATGGAGTTTCCCCACAC
TGAGTGGGTGGAGACTGAAGTTAGGCCAGCTTGGCACTTGATGTAATTCTCCTTGGAATTTGCCCTTTTT
GAGTTTGGATCTTGGTTCATTCTCAAGCCTCAGACAGTGGTTCAAAGTTTTTTTCTTCCATTTCAGGTGT
CGTGACGTACGGCCACCATGACCGAGTACAAGCCCACGGTGCGCCTCGCCACCCGCGACGACGTCCCCAG
GGCCGTACGCACCCTCGCCGCCGCGTTCGCCGACTACCCCGCCACGCGCCACACCGTCGATCCGGACCGC
CACATCGAGCGGGTCACCGAGCTGCAAGAACTCTTCCTCACGCGCGTCGGGCTCGACATCGGCAAGGTGT
GGGTCGCGGACGACGGCGCCGCCGTGGCGGTCTGGACCACGCCGGAGAGCGTCGAAGCGGGGGCGGTGTT
CGCCGAGATCGGCCCGCGCATGGCCGAGTTGAGCGGTTCCCGGCTGGCCGCGCAGCAACAGATGGAAGGC
CTCCTGGCGCCGCACCGGCCCAAGGAGCCCGCGTGGTTCCTGGCCACCGTCGGAGTCTCGCCCGACCACC
AGGGCAAGGGTCTGGGCAGCGCCGTCGTGCTCCCCGGAGTGGAGGCGGCCGAGCGCGCCGGGGTGCCCGC
CTTCCTGGAGACCTCCGCGCCCCGCAACCTCCCCTTCTACGAGCGGCTCGGCTTCACCGTCACCGCCGAC
GTCGAGGTGCCCGAAGGACCGCGCACCTGGTGCATGACCCGCAAGCCCGGTGCCTGAACGCGTTAAGTCG
ACAATCAACCTCTGGATTACAAAATTTGTGAAAGATTGACTGGTATTCTTAACTATGTTGCTCCTTTTAC
GCTATGTGGATACGCTGCTTTAATGCCTTTGTATCATGCTATTGCTTCCCGTATGGCTTTCATTTTCTCC
TCCTTGTATAAATCCTGGTTGCTGTCTCTTTATGAGGAGTTGTGGCCCGTTGTCAGGCAACGTGGCGTGG
TGTGCACTGTGTTTGCTGACGCAACCCCCACTGGTTGGGGCATTGCCACCACCTGTCAGCTCCTTTCCGG
GACTTTCGCTTTCCCCCTCCCTATTGCCACGGCGGAACTCATCGCCGCCTGCCTTGCCCGCTGCTGGACA
GGGGCTCGGCTGTTGGGCACTGACAATTCCGTGGTGTTGTCGGGGAAATCATCGTCCTTTCCTTGGCTGC
TCGCCTGTGTTGCCACCTGGATTCTGCGCGGGACGTCCTTCTGCTACGTCCCTTCGGCCCTCAATCCAGC
GGACCTTCCTTCCCGCGGCCTGCTGCCGGCTCTGCGGCCTCTTCCGCGTCTTCGCCTTCGCCCTCAGACG
AGTCGGATCTCCCTTTGGGCCGCCTCCCCGCGTCGACTTTAAGACCAATGACTTACAAGGCAGCTGTAGA
TCTTAGCCACTTTTTAAAAGAAAAGGGGGGACTGGAAGGGCTAATTCACTCCCAACGAAGACAAGATCTG
CTTTTTGCTTGTACTGGGTCTCTCTGGTTAGACCAGATCTGAGCCTGGGAGCTCTCTGGCTAACTAGGGA
ACCCACTGCTTAAGCCTCAATAAAGCTTGCCTTGAGTGCTTCAAGTAGTGTGTGCCCGTCTGTTGTGTGA
CTCTGGTAACTAGAGATCCCTCAGACCCTTTTAGTCAGTGTGGAAAATCTCTAGCAGTACGTATAGTAGT
TCATGTCATCTTATTATTCAGTATTTATAACTTGCAAAGAAATGAATATCAGAGAGTGAGAGGAACTTGT
TTATTGCAGCTTATAATGGTTACAAATAAAGCAATAGCATCACAAATTTCACAAATAAAGCATTTTTTTC
ACTGCATTCTAGTTGTGGTTTGTCCAAACTCATCAATGTATCTTATCATGTCTGGCTCTAGCTATCCCGC
CCCTAACTCCGCCCATCCCGCCCCTAACTCCGCCCAGTTCCGCCCATTCTCCGCCCCATGGCTGACTAAT
TTTTTTTATTTATGCAGAGGCCGAGGCCGCCTCGGCCTCTGAGCTATTCCAGAAGTAGTGAGGAGGCTTT
TTTGGAGGCCTAGGGACGTACCCAATTCGCCCTATAGTGAGTCGTATTACGCGCGCTCACTGGCCGTCGT
TTTACAACGTCGTGACTGGGAAAACCCTGGCGTTACCCAACTTAATCGCCTTGCAGCACATCCCCCTTTC
GCCAGCTGGCGTAATAGCGAAGAGGCCCGCACCGATCGCCCTTCCCAACAGTTGCGCAGCCTGAATGGCG
AATGGG
[124 nt withheld, positions 3367-3490]
C
[91 nt withheld, positions 3492-3582]
A
[49 nt withheld, positions 3584-3632]
CCTTTGACGTTGGAGTCCACGTTCTTT
[37 nt withheld, positions 3660-3696]
ACCCTATCTCGGTCTATTCTTTTGATTTATAAGGGATTTTGCCGATTTCGGCCTATTGGTTAAAAAATGA
GCTGATTTAACAAAAATTTAACGCGAATTTTAACAAAATATTAACGCTTACAATTTAGGTGGCACTTTTC
GGGGAAATGTGCGCGGAACCCCTATTTGTTTATTTTTCTAAATACATTCAAATATGTATCCGCTCATGAG
ACAATAACCCTGATAAATGCTTCAATAATATTGAAAAAGGAAGAGTATGAGTATTCAACATTTCCGTGTC
GCCCTTATTCCCTTTTTTGCGGCATTTTGCCTTCCTGTTTTTGCTCACCCAGAAACGCTGGTGAAAGTAA
AAGATGCTGAAGATCAGTTGGGTGCACGAGTGGGTTACATCGAACTGGATCTCAACAGCGGTAAGATCCT
TGAGAGTTTTCGCCCCGAAGAACGTTTTCCAATGATGAGCACTTTTAAAGTTCTGCTATGTGGCGCGGTA
TTATCCCGTATTGACGCCGGGCAAGAGCAACTCGGTCGCCGCATACACTATTCTCAGAATGACTTGGTTG
AGTACTCACCAGTCACAGAAAAGCATCTTACGGATGGCATGACAGTAAGAGAATTATGCAGTGCTGCCAT
AACCATGAGTGATAACACTGCGGCCAACTTACTTCTGACAACGATCGGAGGACCGAAGGAGCTAACCGCT
TTTTTGCACAACATGGGGGATCATGTAACTCGCCTTGATCGTTGGGAACCGGAGCTGAATGAAGCCATAC
CAAACGACGAGCGTGACACCACGATGCCTGTAGCAATGGCAACAACGTTGCGCAAACTATTAACTGGCGA
ACTACTTACTCTAGCTTCCCGGCAACAATTAATAGACTGGATGGAGGCGGATAAAGTTGCAGGACCACTT
CTGCGCTCGGCCCTTCCGGCTGGCTGGTTTATTGCTGATAAATCTGGAGCCGGTGAGCGTGGGTCTCGCG
GTATCATTGCAGCACTGGGGCCAGATGGTAAGCCCTCCCGTATCGTAGTTATCTACACGACGGGGAGTCA
GGCAACTATGGATGAACGAAATAGACAGATCGCTGAGATAGGTGCCTCACTGATTAAGCATTGGTAACTG
TCAGACCAAGTTTACTCATATATACTTTAGATTGATTTAAAACTTCATTTTTAATTTAAAAGGATCTAGG
TGAAGATCCTTTTTGATAATCTCATGACCAAAATCCCTTAACGTGAGTTTTCGTTCCACTGAGCGTCAGA
CCCCGTAGAAAAGATCAAAGGATCTTCTTGAGATCCTTTTTTTCTGCGCGTAATCTGCTGCTTGCAAACA
AAAAAACCACCGCTACCAGCGGTGGTTTGTTTGCCGGATCAAGAGCTACCAACTCTTTTTCCGAAGGTAA
CTGGCTTCAGCAGAGCGCAGATACCAAATACTGTTCTTCTAGTGTAGCCGTAGTTAGGCCACCACTTCAA
GAACTCTGTAGCACCGCCTACATACCTCGCTCTGCTAATCCTGTTACCAGTGGCTGCTGCCAGTGGCGAT
AAGTCGTGTCTTACCGGGTTGGACTCAAGACGATAGTTACCGGATAAGGCGCAGCGGTCGGGCTGAACGG
GGGGTTCGTGCACACAGCCCAGCTTGGAGCGAACGACCTACACCGAACTGAGATACCTACAGCGTGAGCT
ATGAGAAAGCGCCACGCTTCCCGAAGGGAGAAAGGCGGACAGGTATCCGGTAAGCGGCAGGGTCGGAACA
GGAGAGCGCACGAGGGAGCTTCCAGGGGGAAACGCCTGGTATCTTTATAGTCCTGTCGGGTTTCGCCACC
TCTGACTTGAGCGTCGATTTTTGTGATGCTCGTCAGGGGGGCGGAGCCTATGGAAAAACGCCAGCAACGC
GGCCTTTTTACGGTTCCTGGCCTTTTGCTGGCCTTTTGCTCACATGTTCTTTCCTGCGTTATCCCCTGAT
TCTGTGGATAACCGTATTACCGCCTTTGAGTGAGCTGATACCGCTCGCCGCAGCCGAACGACCGAGCGCA
GCGAGTCAGTGAGCGAGGAAGCGGAAGAGCGCCCAATACGCAAACCGCCTCTCCCCGCGCGTTGGCCGAT
TCATTAATGCAGCTGGCACGACAGGTTTCCCGACTGGAAAGCGGGCAGTGAGCGCAACGCAATTAATGTG
AGTTAGCTCACTCATTAGGCACCCCAGGCTTTACACTTTATGCTTCCGGCTCGTATGTTGTGTGGAATTG
TGAGCGGATAACAATTTCACACAGGAAACAGCTATGACCATGATTACGCCAAGCGCGCAATTAACCCTCA
CTAAAGGGAACAAAAGCTGGAGCTGCAAGCTTAATGTAGTCTTATGCAATACTCTTGTAGTCTTGCAACA
TGGTAACGATGAGTTAGCAACATGCCTTACAAGGAGAGAAAAAGCACCGTGCATGCCGATTGGTGGAAGT
AAGGTGGTACGATCGTGCCTTATTAGGAAGGCAACAGACGGGTCTGACATGGATTGGACGAACCACTGAA
TTGCCGCATTGCAGAGATATTGTATTTAAGTGCCTAGCTCGATACATAAACGGGTCTCTCTGGTTAGACC
AGATCTGAGCCTGGGAGCTCTCTGGCTAACTAGGGAACCCACTGCTTAAGCCTCAATAAAGCTTGCCTTG
AGTGCTTCAAGTAGTGTGTGCCCGTCTGTTGTGTGACTCTGGTAACTAGAGATCCCTCAGACCCTTTTAG
TCAGTGTGGAAAATCTCTAGCAGTGGCGCCCGAACAGGGACTTGAAAGCGAAAGGGAAACCAGAGGAGCT
CTCTCGACGCAGGACTCGGCTTGCTGAAGCGCGCACGGCAAGAGGCGAGGGGCGGCGACTGGTGAGTACG
CCAAAAATTTTGACTAGCGGAGGCTAGAAGGAGAGAGATGGGTGCGAGAGCGTCAGTATTAAGCGGGGGA
GAATTAGATCGCGATGGGAAAAAATTCGGTTAAGGCCAGGGGGAAAGAAAAAATATAAATTAAAACATAT
AGTATGGGCAAGCAGGGAGCTAGAACGATTCGCAGTTAATCCTGGCCTGTTAGAAACATCAGAAGGCTGT
AGACAAATACTGGGACAGCTACAACCATCCCTTCAGACAGGATCAGAAGAACTTAGATCATTATATAATA
CAGTAGCAACCCTCTATTGTGTGCATCAAAGGATAGAGATAAAAGACACCAAGGAAGCTTTAGACAAGAT
AGAGGAAGAGCAAAACAAAAGTAAGACCACCGCACAGCAAGCGGCCGCTGATCTTCAGACCTGGAGGAGG
AGATATGAGGGACAATTGGAGAAGTGAATTATATAAATATAAAGTAGTAAAAATTGAACCATTAGGAGTA
GCACCCACCAAGGCAAAGAGAAGAGTGGTGCAGAGAGAAAAAAGAGCAGTGGGAATAGGAGCTTTGTTCC
TTGGGTTCTTGGGAGCAGCAGGAAGCACTATGGGCGCAGCGTCAATGACGCTGACGGTACAGGCCAGACA
ATTATTGTCTGGTATAGTGCAGCAGCAGAACAATTTGCTGAGGGCTATTGAGGCGCAACAGCATCTGTTG
CAACTCACAGTCTGGGGCATCAAGCAGCTCCAGGCAAGAATCCTGGCTGTGGAAAGATACCTAAAGGATC
AACAGCTCCTGGGGATTTGGGGTTGCTCTGGAAAACTCATTTGCACCACTGCTGTGCCTTGGAATGCTAG
TTGGAGTAATAAATCTCTGGAACAGATTTGGAATCACACGACCTGGATGGAGTGGGACAGAGAAATTAAC
AATTACACAAGCTTAATACACTCCTTAATTGAAGAATCGCAAAACCAGCAAGAAAAGAATGAACAAGAAT
TATTGGAATTAGATAAATGGGCAAGTTTGTGGAATTGGTTTAACATAACAAATTGGCTGTGGTATATAAA
ATTATTCATAATGATAGTAGGAGGCTTGGTAGGTTTAAGAATAGTTTTTGCTGTACTTTCTATAGTGAAT
AGAGTTAGGCAGGGATATTCACCATTATCGTTTCAGACCCACCTCCCAACCCCGAGGGGACCCAGAGAGG
GCCTATTTCCCATGATTCCTTCATATTTGCATATACGATACAAGGCTGTTAGAGAGATAATTAGAATTAA
TTTGACTGTAAACACAAAGATATTAGTACAAAATACGTGACGTAGAAAGTAATAATTTCTTGGGTAGTTT
GCAGTTTTAAAATTATGTTTTAAAATGGACTATCATATGCTTACCGTAACTTGAAAGTATTTCGATTTCT
TGGCTTTATATATCTTGTGGAAAGGACGAAACACCGGAGTGCCGAGGTGTACACCGGTTTTAGAGCTAGA
AATAGCAAGTTAAAATAAGGCTAGTCCGTTATCAACTTGAAAAAGTGGCACCGAGTCGGTGCTTTTTTAA
GCTTGGCGTAACTAGATCTTGAGACAAATGGCAGTATTCATCCACAATTTTAAAAGAAAAGGGGGGATTG
GGGGGTACAGTGCAGGGGAAAGAATAGTAGACATAATAGCAACAGACATACAAACTAAAGAATTACAAAA
ACAAATTACAAAAATTCAAAATTTTCGGGTTTATTACAGGGACAGCAGAGATCCACTTTGGCGCCGGCTC
GAGGGGG
Features (pLannotate 1.2.2; 29 found; start..end, strand, type, name):
     14..80      +  CDS            small t antigen (fragment): SV40 (simian virus 40) small t antigen
    106..317     +  promoter       EF-1α core promoter: core promoter for human elongation factor EF-1α
    318..1256    +  intron         EF-1α intron A: intron upstream of the start codon of human EF-1α
   1278..1877    +  CDS            PuroR (fragment): puromycin N-acetyltransferase; pac from Streptomyces; confers resistance to puromycin
   1893..2481    +  misc_feature   WPRE: woodchuck hepatitis virus posttranscriptional regulatory element
   2532..2551    +  misc_feature   cPPT/CTS (fragment): central polypurine tract and central termination sequence of HIV-1
   2553..2786    +  LTR            3' LTR (ΔU3): self-inactivating 3' long terminal repeat (LTR) from HIV-1
   2864..2985    +  polyA_signal   SV40 poly(A) signal: SV40 polyadenylation signal
   3025..3160    +  rep_origin     SV40 ori: SV40 origin of replication
   3181..3199    -  promoter       T7 promoter: promoter for bacteriophage T7 RNA polymerase
   3207..3362    +  CDS            lacZα (fragment): LacZα fragment of β-galactosidase; lacZ fragment
   3367..3795    +  rep_origin     f1 ori (sequence partly withheld): f1 bacteriophage origin of replication; arrow indicates direction of (+) strand synthesis
   3848..3952    +  promoter       AmpR promoter: bla
   3953..4813    +  CDS            AmpR: β-lactamase; bla; confers resistance to ampicillin, carbenicillin, and related antibiotics
   4984..5572    +  rep_origin     ori: high-copy-number ColE1/pMB1/pBR322/pUC origin of replication
   5755..5847    +  CDS            lacI (fragment): lac repressor; lacI; The lac repressor binds to the lac operator to inhibit transcription in E. coli. This inhibition can be relieved by adding lactose or isopropyl-β-D-thiogalactopyranoside (IPTG).
   5860..5881    +  protein_bind   CAP binding site: CAP binding activates transcription in the presence of cAMP. E. coli catabolite activator protein
   5896..5926    +  promoter       lac promoter: promoter for the E. coli lac operon
   5934..5950    +  protein_bind   lac operator: The lac repressor binds to the lac operator to inhibit transcription in E. coli. This inhibition can be relieved by adding lactose or isopropyl-β-D-thiogalactopyranoside (IPTG). lac repressor encoded by lacI
   5995..6013    +  promoter       T3 promoter: promoter for bacteriophage T3 RNA polymerase
   6041..6267    +  promoter       RSV promoter: Rous sarcoma virus enhancer/promoter
   6268..6448    +  LTR            5' LTR (truncated): truncated 5' long terminal repeat (LTR) from HIV-1
   6495..6620    +  misc_feature   HIV-1 Ψ: packaging signal of human immunodeficiency virus type 1
   6604..6967    +  CDS            HIV-1 gag (fragment): gag protein from human immunodeficiency virus 1; gag
   7113..7346    +  misc_feature   RRE: The Rev response element (RRE) of HIV-1 allows for Rev-dependent mRNA export from the nucleus to the cytoplasm.
   7723..7749    +  CDS            Rev (fragment): human immunodeficiency virus 1 (HIV-1) Rev protein; rev; enhances nuclear export of unspliced and incompletely spliced viral mRNAs
   7753..7993    +  promoter       U6 promoter: RNA polymerase III promoter for human U6 snRNA
   8023..8098    +  misc_RNA       gRNA scaffold: guide RNA scaffold for the Streptococcus pyogenes CRISPR/Cas9 system
   8154..8271    +  misc_feature   cPPT/CTS: central polypurine tract and central termination sequence of HIV-1
