[The description below was written by a language model from this plasmid's Addgene catalogue record and pLannotate feature annotations shown in this document.]
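Description:
PRKAR1B gRNA (BRDN0001144765) is a third-generation lentiviral CRISPR guide plasmid built on the lentiGuide-Puro backbone and designed to express a single guide RNA against human PRKAR1B, with the guide chosen to match several RefSeq transcript variants of the gene. It is about 8.3 kb and is maintained in E. coli as a high-copy plasmid through a ColE1/pUC-type origin with ampicillin selection from the β-lactamase gene. The backbone also carries an f1 origin, an SV40 origin and poly(A) signal, and remnants of lac and T7/T3 cloning-vector elements.

The transfer cassette begins with an RSV promoter fused to a truncated HIV-1 5' LTR, which makes genomic RNA production in packaging cells Tat-independent. This is followed by the Ψ packaging signal with a gag fragment, the Rev response element for Rev-dependent nuclear export, and a central polypurine tract. It ends in a ΔU3 self-inactivating 3' LTR. Within this cassette, the human U6 RNA polymerase III promoter drives the PRKAR1B-specific spacer joined to the Streptococcus pyogenes Cas9 guide scaffold. A separate EF-1α promoter with its intron A drives puromycin N-acetyltransferase for selection of transduced mammalian cells, and a downstream WPRE enhances expression.

The plasmid does not encode Cas9, so it must be used in cells that already express Cas9 or alongside a separate Cas9 lentivector. It belongs to a human kinome guide collection produced with optimized sgRNA design rules, and is intended for knockout of PRKAR1B by lentiviral delivery.
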