Addgene plasmid #76839: PRKAR1B gRNA (BRDN0001144765)
Purpose: 3rd generation lentiviral gRNA plasmid targeting human PRKAR1B
Depositing lab: John Doench & David Root. Depositing organization: Broad Institute. Publication: Optimized sgRNA design to maximize activity and minimize off-target effects of CRISPR-Cas9. Doench JG, Fusi N, Sullender M, Hegde M, Vaimberg EW, Donovan KF, Smith I, Tothova Z, Wilen C, Orchard R, Virgin HW, Listgarten J, Root DE. Nat Biotechnol. 2016 Jan 18. doi: 10.1038/nbt.3437. PubMed 26780180.
Backbone
  Vector backbone: lentiGuide-Puro
  Backbone manufacturer: Zhang Lab (Addgene plasmid # 52963)
  Vector type: Mammalian Expression, Lentiviral, CRISPR
  Selectable markers: Puromycin
Growth in bacteria
  Bacterial resistance: Ampicillin, 100 μg/mL
  Growth temperature: 37°C
  Growth strain: DH5alpha
  Copy number: High Copy
Gene/Insert
  Gene/Insert name: PRKAR1B (alt name: NM_001164758.1)
  gRNA/shRNA sequence: GAGTGCCGAGGTGTACACCG
  Species: H. sapiens (human)
  Entrez Gene: PRKAR1B (a.k.a. MASNS, PRKAR1)
  Promoter: hU6
  Cloning method: Unknown
  Sequencing primers: 5′ U6-F; 3′ pS2-R
Terms and licenses: Academic/Nonprofit Terms; Industry Terms: Not Available to Industry
Depositor comments: The gRNA was designed to target the following Genbank reference sequence(s): NM_001164758.1,NM_001164759.1,NM_001164760.1,NM_001164761.1,NM_001164762.1,NM_002735.2. Note that this plasmid does NOT contain Cas9. It should be used in conjunction with lentiCas9-Blast (Addgene #52962) or otherwise with cell lines already expressing Cas9. Browse the full kinome gRNA library at http://www.addgene.org/pooled-library/broadgpp-human-kinome/ or visit http://www.broadinstitute.org/rnai/public/ for detailed protocols and information.
How to cite: PRKAR1B gRNA (BRDN0001144765) was a gift from John Doench & David Root (Addgene plasmid # 76839 ; http://n2t.net/addgene:76839 ; RRID:Addgene_76839)
