>Addgene plasmid #76839 | PRKAR1B gRNA (BRDN0001144765) | depositor partial sequence | sequence record 144299 | Target Sequence
GAGTGCCGAGGTGTACACCG
