>Addgene plasmid #76839 | PRKAR1B gRNA (BRDN0001144765) | addgene partial sequence | sequence record 186605 | hU6-F
AGAAAGTAATAATTTCTTGGGTAGTTTGCAGTTTTAAAATTATGTTTTAAAATGGACTATCATATGCTTA
CCGTAACTTGAAAGTATTTCGATTTCTTGGCTTTATATATCTTGTGGAAAGGACGAAACACCGGAGTGCC
GAGGTGTACACCGGTTTTAGAGCTAGAAATAGCAAGTTAAAATAAGGCTAGTCCGTTATCAACTTGAAAA
AGTGGCACCGAGTCGGTGCTTTTTTAAGCTTGGCGTAACTAGATCTTGAGACAAATGGCAGTATTCATCC
ACAATTTTAAAAGAAAAGGGGGGATTGGGGGGTACAGTGCAGGGGAAAGAATAGTAGACATAATAGCAAC
AGACATACAAACTAAAGAATTACAAAAACAAATTACAAAAATTCAAAATTTTCGGGTTTATTACAGGGAC
AGCAGAGATCCACTTTGGCGCCGGCTCGAGGGGGCCCGGGTGCAAAGATGGATAAAGTTTTAAACAGAGA
GGAATCTTTGCAGCTAATGGACCTTCTAGGTCTTGAAAGGAGTGGGAATTGGCTCCGGTGCCCGTCAGTG
GGCAGAGCGC
